Addgene plasmid #142678: TFORF0711
Purpose: Lentiviral vector for overexpressing transcription factor ORFs with unique 24-bp barcodes. Barcodes facilitate identification of transcription factors in pooled screens.
Depositing lab: Feng Zhang. Depositing organization: Broad Institute. Publication: A transcription factor atlas of directed differentiation. Joung J, Ma S, Tay T, Geiger-Schuller KR, Kirchgatterer PC, Verdine VK, Guo B, Arias-Garcia MA, Allen WE, Singh A, Kuksenko O, Abudayyeh OO, Gootenberg JS, Fu Z, Macrae RK, Buenrostro JD, Regev A, Zhang F. Cell. 2023 Jan 5;186(1):209-229.e26. doi: 10.1016/j.cell.2022.11.026. PubMed 36608654.
Backbone
  Vector backbone: pLX_TRC317
  Backbone manufacturer: Broad Institute Genetic Perturbation Platform
  Backbone size w/o insert (bp): 8264
  Vector type: Mammalian Expression, Lentiviral
  Selectable markers: Puromycin
Growth in bacteria
  Bacterial resistance: Ampicillin, 100 μg/mL
  Growth temperature: 30°C
  Growth strain: NEB Stable
  Copy number: High Copy
Gene/Insert
  Gene/Insert name: ZNF625
  Species: H. sapiens (human)
  Insert size (bp): 1220
  Entrez Gene: ZNF625
  Promoter: EF1a
  Cloning method: Unknown
  Sequencing primers: 5′ GGGTGGAGACTGAAGTTAGGCCAG; 3′ CACATAGCGTAAAAGGAGCAACATAG
Terms and licenses: Academic/Nonprofit Terms; Industry Terms: Not Available to Industry
Depositor comments: NM_145233,ENST00000439556 . The transcription factor ORF portion of this plasmid was synthesized by Genewiz. Please test multiple small colonies in case of plasmid recombination. To make this collection available in a timely manner, a portion of this collection was not fully sequenced by Addgene. If an Addgene verified full plasmid sequence is not available, please contact us prior to placing an order to request the full sequence.
How to cite: TFORF0711 was a gift from Feng Zhang (Addgene plasmid # 142678 ; http://n2t.net/addgene:142678 ; RRID:Addgene_142678)
