[The description below was written by a language model from this plasmid's Addgene catalogue record and pLannotate feature annotations shown in this document.]
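Description:
TFORF0711 is a third-generation-style, self-inactivating lentiviral expression plasmid built on the pLX_TRC317 backbone and carrying the human zinc-finger transcription factor ZNF625 as its open reading frame. It belongs to a large barcoded transcription factor ORF collection: each member carries a unique 24-bp barcode so that the transcription factor delivered to a cell can be identified by sequencing in pooled overexpression screens, such as those for directed differentiation. The plasmid is propagated in E. coli through a high-copy ColE1/pUC origin with ampicillin selection (AmpR). An f1 origin and remnants of a lac/lacZα cloning region flanked by T7 and T3 promoters are also present in the bacterial backbone. The depositor notes that the plasmid can recombine, which is common for LTR-containing vectors.

The viral cassette begins with an RSV promoter fused to a truncated HIV-1 5' LTR, which makes genomic RNA production Tat-independent. This is followed by the Ψ packaging signal with a gag fragment and the RRE for Rev-dependent nuclear export. An SV40 early promoter drives puromycin N-acetyltransferase for selection of transduced mammalian cells. After a cPPT/CTS element, the EF-1α promoter drives the ZNF625 ORF. The automated annotation labels part of this region as a ZNF763 fragment, which most likely reflects homology among related KRAB zinc-finger proteins rather than a different insert. The barcode is not annotated in the feature table. A WPRE downstream of the ORF enhances transcript expression, and the ΔU3 3' LTR inactivates the viral promoter after integration. An SV40 poly(A) signal and SV40 origin lie outside the LTRs.
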