Features (pLannotate 1.2.2; 31 found; start..end, strand, type, name):
      5..231     +  promoter       RSV promoter: Rous sarcoma virus enhancer/promoter
    232..412     +  LTR            5' LTR (truncated): truncated 5' long terminal repeat (LTR) from HIV-1
    459..584     +  misc_feature   HIV-1 Ψ: packaging signal of human immunodeficiency virus type 1
    568..931     +  CDS            HIV-1 gag (fragment): gag protein from human immunodeficiency virus 1; gag
   1077..1310    +  misc_feature   RRE: The Rev response element (RRE) of HIV-1 allows for Rev-dependent mRNA export from the nucleus to the cytoplasm.
   1687..1713    +  CDS            Rev (fragment): human immunodeficiency virus 1 (HIV-1) Rev protein; rev; enhances nuclear export of unspliced and incompletely spliced viral mRNAs
   1720..1743    +  promoter       SV40 promoter (fragment): SV40 early promoter
   1744..1815    +  promoter       SV40 promoter (fragment): SV40 enhancer and early promoter
   1839..1974    +  rep_origin     SV40 ori: SV40 origin of replication
   2020..2616    +  CDS            PuroR (fragment): puromycin N-acetyltransferase; pac from Streptomyces; confers resistance to puromycin
   2665..2782    +  misc_feature   cPPT/CTS: central polypurine tract and central termination sequence of HIV-1
   2847..2913    +  CDS            small t antigen (fragment): SV40 (simian virus 40) small t antigen
   2920..4098    +  promoter       EF-1α promoter: strong constitutive promoter for human elongation factor EF-1α
   4115..4585    +  CDS            ZNF763 (fragment): ZN763_HUMAN - Experimental evidence at protein level: Swiss-Prot protein existence level 1. May be involved in transcriptional regulation. From Homo sapiens (Human).
   5246..5299    +  promoter       U6 promoter (fragment): RNA polymerase III promoter for human U6 snRNA
   5341..5929    +  misc_feature   WPRE: woodchuck hepatitis virus posttranscriptional regulatory element
   5980..5999    +  misc_feature   cPPT/CTS (fragment): central polypurine tract and central termination sequence of HIV-1
   6001..6234    +  LTR            3' LTR (ΔU3): self-inactivating 3' long terminal repeat (LTR) from HIV-1
   6312..6433    +  polyA_signal   SV40 poly(A) signal: SV40 polyadenylation signal
   6473..6608    +  rep_origin     SV40 ori: SV40 origin of replication
   6629..6647    -  promoter       T7 promoter: promoter for bacteriophage T7 RNA polymerase
   6655..6810    +  CDS            lacZα (fragment): LacZα fragment of β-galactosidase; lacZ fragment
   6815..7243    +  rep_origin     f1 ori (sequence partly withheld): f1 bacteriophage origin of replication; arrow indicates direction of (+) strand synthesis
   7296..7400    +  promoter       AmpR promoter: bla
   7401..8261    +  CDS            AmpR: β-lactamase; bla; confers resistance to ampicillin, carbenicillin, and related antibiotics
   8432..9020    +  rep_origin     ori: high-copy-number ColE1/pMB1/pBR322/pUC origin of replication
   9203..9295    +  CDS            lacI (fragment): lac repressor; lacI; The lac repressor binds to the lac operator to inhibit transcription in E. coli. This inhibition can be relieved by adding lactose or isopropyl-β-D-thiogalactopyranoside (IPTG).
   9308..9329    +  protein_bind   CAP binding site: CAP binding activates transcription in the presence of cAMP. E. coli catabolite activator protein
   9344..9374    +  promoter       lac promoter: promoter for the E. coli lac operon
   9382..9398    +  protein_bind   lac operator: The lac repressor binds to the lac operator to inhibit transcription in E. coli. This inhibition can be relieved by adding lactose or isopropyl-β-D-thiogalactopyranoside (IPTG). lac repressor encoded by lacI
   9443..9461    +  promoter       T3 promoter: promoter for bacteriophage T3 RNA polymerase
>Addgene plasmid #142678 | TFORF0711 | addgene full sequence | sequence record 471119 | Addgene NGS Result
TTAATGTAGTCTTATGCAATACTCTTGTAGTCTTGCAACATGGTAACGATGAGTTAGCAACATGCCTTAC
AAGGAGAGAAAAAGCACCGTGCATGCCGATTGGTGGAAGTAAGGTGGTACGATCGTGCCTTATTAGGAAG
GCAACAGACGGGTCTGACATGGATTGGACGAACCACTGAATTGCCGCATTGCAGAGATATTGTATTTAAG
TGCCTAGCTCGATACATAAACGGGTCTCTCTGGTTAGACCAGATCTGAGCCTGGGAGCTCTCTGGCTAAC
TAGGGAACCCACTGCTTAAGCCTCAATAAAGCTTGCCTTGAGTGCTTCAAGTAGTGTGTGCCCGTCTGTT
GTGTGACTCTGGTAACTAGAGATCCCTCAGACCCTTTTAGTCAGTGTGGAAAATCTCTAGCAGTGGCGCC
CGAACAGGGACTTGAAAGCGAAAGGGAAACCAGAGGAGCTCTCTCGACGCAGGACTCGGCTTGCTGAAGC
GCGCACGGCAAGAGGCGAGGGGCGGCGACTGGTGAGTACGCCAAAAATTTTGACTAGCGGAGGCTAGAAG
GAGAGAGATGGGTGCGAGAGCGTCAGTATTAAGCGGGGGAGAATTAGATCGCGATGGGAAAAAATTCGGT
TAAGGCCAGGGGGAAAGAAAAAATATAAATTAAAACATATAGTATGGGCAAGCAGGGAGCTAGAACGATT
CGCAGTTAATCCTGGCCTGTTAGAAACATCAGAAGGCTGTAGACAAATACTGGGACAGCTACAACCATCC
CTTCAGACAGGATCAGAAGAACTTAGATCATTATATAATACAGTAGCAACCCTCTATTGTGTGCATCAAA
GGATAGAGATAAAAGACACCAAGGAAGCTTTAGACAAGATAGAGGAAGAGCAAAACAAAAGTAAGACCAC
CGCACAGCAAGCGGCCGCTGATCTTCAGACCTGGAGGAGGAGATATGAGGGACAATTGGAGAAGTGAATT
ATATAAATATAAAGTAGTAAAAATTGAACCATTAGGAGTAGCACCCACCAAGGCAAAGAGAAGAGTGGTG
CAGAGAGAAAAAAGAGCAGTGGGAATAGGAGCTTTGTTCCTTGGGTTCTTGGGAGCAGCAGGAAGCACTA
TGGGCGCAGCGTCAATGACGCTGACGGTACAGGCCAGACAATTATTGTCTGGTATAGTGCAGCAGCAGAA
CAATTTGCTGAGGGCTATTGAGGCGCAACAGCATCTGTTGCAACTCACAGTCTGGGGCATCAAGCAGCTC
CAGGCAAGAATCCTGGCTGTGGAAAGATACCTAAAGGATCAACAGCTCCTGGGGATTTGGGGTTGCTCTG
GAAAACTCATTTGCACCACTGCTGTGCCTTGGAATGCTAGTTGGAGTAATAAATCTCTGGAACAGATTTG
GAATCACACGACCTGGATGGAGTGGGACAGAGAAATTAACAATTACACAAGCTTAATACACTCCTTAATT
GAAGAATCGCAAAACCAGCAAGAAAAGAATGAACAAGAATTATTGGAATTAGATAAATGGGCAAGTTTGT
GGAATTGGTTTAACATAACAAATTGGCTGTGGTATATAAAATTATTCATAATGATAGTAGGAGGCTTGGT
AGGTTTAAGAATAGTTTTTGCTGTACTTTCTATAGTGAATAGAGTTAGGCAGGGATATTCACCATTATCG
TTTCAGACCCACCTCCCAACCCCGAGGGGACCCATGCATTGCATCTCAATTAGTCAGCAACCAGGTGTGG
AAAGTCCCCAGGCTCCCCAGCAGGCAGAAGTATGCAAAGCATGCGTCTCAATTAGTCAGCAACCATAGTC
CCGCCCCTAACTCCGCCCATCCCGCCCCTAACTCCGCCCAGTTCCGCCCATTCTCCGCCCCATGGCTGAC
TAATTTTTTTTATTTATGCAGAGGCCGAGGCCGCCTCGGCCTCTGAGCTATTCCAGAAGTAGTGAGGAGG
CTTTTTTGGAGGCCTAGGCTTTTGCAAAAAGCTTTCTAGAGGTACCACCGGAGCTTACCATGACCGAGTA
CAAGCCCACGGTGCGCCTCGCCACCCGCGACGACGTCCCCAGGGCCGTACGCACCCTCGCCGCCGCGTTC
GCCGACTACCCCGCCACGCGCCACACCGTCGATCCGGACCGCCACATCGAGCGGGTCACCGAGCTGCAAG
AACTCTTCCTCACGCGCGTCGGGCTCGACATCGGCAAGGTGTGGGTCGCGGACGACGGCGCCGCCGTGGC
GGTCTGGACCACGCCGGAGAGCGTCGAAGCGGGGGCGGTGTTCGCCGAGATCGGCCCGCGCATGGCCGAG
TTGAGCGGTTCCCGGCTGGCCGCGCAGCAACAGATGGAAGGCCTCCTGGCGCCGCACCGGCCCAAGGAGC
CCGCGTGGTTCCTGGCCACCGTCGGCGTCTCGCCCGACCACCAGGGCAAGGGTCTGGGCAGCGCCGTCGT
GCTCCCCGGAGTGGAGGCGGCCGAGCGCGCCGGGGTGCCCGCCTTCCTGGAGACCTCCGCGCCCCGCAAC
CTCCCCTTCTACGAGCGGCTCGGCTTCACCGTCACCGCCGACGTCGAGGTGCCCGAAGGACCGCGCACCT
GGTGCATGACCCGCAAGCCCGGTGCCAGTTAACGAATTCTAGATCTTGAGACAAATGGCAGTATTCATCC
ACAATTTTAAAAGAAAAGGGGGGATTGGGGGGTACAGTGCAGGGGAAAGAATAGTAGACATAATAGCAAC
AGACATACAAACTAAAGAATTACAAAAACAAATTACAAAAATTCAAAATTTTCGGGTTTATTACAGGGAC
AGCAGAGATCCACTTTGGCGCCGGCTCGAGGCCTGCAGGTGCAAAGATGGATAAAGTTTTAAACAGAGAG
GAATCTTTGCAGCTAATGGACCTTCTAGGTCTTGAAAGGAGTGGGAATTGGCTCCGGTGCCCGTCAGTGG
GCAGAGCGCACATCGCCCACAGTCCCCGAGAAGTTGGGGGGAGGGGTCGGCAATTGAACCGGTGCCTAGA
GAAGGTGGCGCGGGGTAAACTGGGAAAGTGATGTCGTGTACTGGCTCCGCCTTTTTCCCGAGGGTGGGGG
AGAACCGTATATAAGTGCAGTAGTCGCCGTGAACGTTCTTTTTCGCAACGGGTTTGCCGCCAGAACACAG
GTAAGTGCCGTGTGTGGTTCCCGCGGGCCTGGCCTCTTTACGGGTTATGGCCCTTGCGTGCCTTGAATTA
CTTCCACCTGGCTGCAGTACGTGATTCTTGATCCCGAGCTTCGGGTTGGAAGTGGGTGGGAGAGTTCGAG
GCCTTGCGCTTAAGGAGCCCCTTCGCCTCGTGCTTGAGTTGAGGCCTGGCCTGGGCGCTGGGGCCGCCGC
GTGCGAATCTGGTGGCACCTTCGCGCCTGTCTCGCTGCTTTCGATAAGTCTCTAGCCATTTAAAATTTTT
GATGACCTGCTGCGACGCTTTTTTTCTGGCAAGATAGTCTTGTAAATGCGGGCCAAGATCTGCACACTGG
TATTTCGGTTTTTGGGGCCGCGGGCGGCGACGGGGCCCGTGCGTCCCAGCGCACATGTTCGGCGAGGCGG
GGCCTGCGAGCGCGGCCACCGAGAATCGGACGGGGGTAGTCTCAAGCTGGCCGGCCTGCTCTGGTGCCTG
GCCTCGCGCCGCCGTGTATCGCCCCGCCCTGGGCGGCAAGGCTGGCCCGGTCGGCACCAGTTGCGTGAGC
GGAAAGATGGCCGCTTCCCGGCCCTGCTGCAGGGAGCTCAAAATGGAGGACGCGGCGCTCGGGAGAGCGG
GCGGGTGAGTCACCCACACAAAGGAAAAGGGCCTTTCCGTCCTCAGCCGTCGCTTCATGTGACTCCACGG
AGTACCGGGCGCCGTCCAGGCACCTCGATTAGTTCTCGAGCTTTTGGAGTACGTCGTCTTTAGGTTGGGG
GGAGGGGTTTTATGCGATGGAGTTTCCCCACACTGAGTGGGTGGAGACTGAAGTTAGGCCAGCTTGGCAC
TTGATGTAATTCTCCTTGGAATTTGCCCTTTTTGAGTTTGGATCTTGGTTCATTCTCAAGCCTCAGACAG
TGGTTCAAAGTTTTTTTCTTCCATTTCAGGTGTCGTGAGGCTAGCACCGCCACCATGGATTCAGTGGTCT
TTGAGGATGTAGATGTGAACTTCACCCAGGAGGAGTGGGCTTTGCTGGATCCTTCCCAGAAGAATCTCTA
CAGAGATGTGATGCAGGAAACCTTCAGGAACCTGGCTTCTGTAGGAAAAAAATGGAAAGATCAGAAAATT
GAAGATGAGTACAAAAATCCCAGGAGAAACCTAAGAGGTCTTATGGGAGAGAGACTCTTAGAAAGTAAGA
AAGATCATCAGCATGGAGAAATTTTGACCCAGGTTCCAGATGACATGCTGAAGAAGAAAACTCCCCGAGT
AAAATCATGTGGAGAAGTCAGCGTGGGTCATGCATCCCTTAATAGGCACCACAGAGCTGACACTGGACAC
AAGCCATATGAGTATCAGGAATATGGACAGAAGCCATATAAATGTACATACTGTAAGAAAGCCTTCAGTG
ATCTCCCCTACTTTCGAACACATGAATGGGCTCACACTGGGGGGAAACCTTATGATTGTGAGGAATGTGG
AAAAAGCTTTATTTCCCGTTCAAGCATTCGAAGACACAGGATAATGCACAGTGGAGATGGACCCTACAAA
TGTAACTTTTGTGGGAAAGCCTTGATGTGTCTCAGTTTGTATCTTATCCACAAACGAACTCACACTGGAG
AGAAACCATATGAATGTAAACAGTGTGGTAAAGCCTTTAGTCATTCTGGTAGCCTTCGAATACATGAAAG
AACTCACACTGGAGAGAAGCCTTATGAATGCAGTGAGTGTGGGAAAGCATTCCATAGTTCCACATGCCTC
CATGCACATAAAATAACTCACACTGGGGAGAAGCCGTATGAATGTAAACAGTGTGGGAAAGCCTTTGTTT
CTTTCAATTCCGTTCGATATCATGAAAGAACTCACACTGGAGAGAAGCCCTATGAATGTAAGCAATGTGG
GAAAGCCTTCAGATCTGCCTCGCACCTTCGAACACATGGAAGGACTCACACTGGAGAGAAACCCTATGAA
TGTAAACAATGTGGTAAAGCCTTTGGATGTGCCTCGAGCGTTAAAATCCATGAAAGGACTCACACTGGAG
AAAAACCCTGTAGCTCCAACACTTCGAAAGGCCAAGGCGAGAAGATTGCTTAGTAATGAACTAGTCCGTA
ACTTGAAAGTATTTCGATTTCTTGGCTTTATATATCTTGTGGAAAGGACGAACGTGAGCTTCATTTCGGT
AGTCGACGCGTTAAGTCGACAATCAACCTCTGGATTACAAAATTTGTGAAAGATTGACTGGTATTCTTAA
CTATGTTGCTCCTTTTACGCTATGTGGATACGCTGCTTTAATGCCTTTGTATCATGCTATTGCTTCCCGT
ATGGCTTTCATTTTCTCCTCCTTGTATAAATCCTGGTTGCTGTCTCTTTATGAGGAGTTGTGGCCCGTTG
TCAGGCAACGTGGCGTGGTGTGCACTGTGTTTGCTGACGCAACCCCCACTGGTTGGGGCATTGCCACCAC
CTGTCAGCTCCTTTCCGGGACTTTCGCTTTCCCCCTCCCTATTGCCACGGCGGAACTCATCGCCGCCTGC
CTTGCCCGCTGCTGGACAGGGGCTCGGCTGTTGGGCACTGACAATTCCGTGGTGTTGTCGGGGAAATCAT
CGTCCTTTCCTTGGCTGCTCGCCTGTGTTGCCACCTGGATTCTGCGCGGGACGTCCTTCTGCTACGTCCC
TTCGGCCCTCAATCCAGCGGACCTTCCTTCCCGCGGCCTGCTGCCGGCTCTGCGGCCTCTTCCGCGTCTT
CGCCTTCGCCCTCAGACGAGTCGGATCTCCCTTTGGGCCGCCTCCCCGCGTCGACTTTAAGACCAATGAC
TTACAAGGCAGCTGTAGATCTTAGCCACTTTTTAAAAGAAAAGGGGGGACTGGAAGGGCTAATTCACTCC
CAACGAAGACAAGATCTGCTTTTTGCTTGTACTGGGTCTCTCTGGTTAGACCAGATCTGAGCCTGGGAGC
TCTCTGGCTAACTAGGGAACCCACTGCTTAAGCCTCAATAAAGCTTGCCTTGAGTGCTTCAAGTAGTGTG
TGCCCGTCTGTTGTGTGACTCTGGTAACTAGAGATCCCTCAGACCCTTTTAGTCAGTGTGGAAAATCTCT
AGCAGTACGTATAGTAGTTCATGTCATCTTATTATTCAGTATTTATAACTTGCAAAGAAATGAATATCAG
AGAGTGAGAGGAACTTGTTTATTGCAGCTTATAATGGTTACAAATAAAGCAATAGCATCACAAATTTCAC
AAATAAAGCATTTTTTTCACTGCATTCTAGTTGTGGTTTGTCCAAACTCATCAATGTATCTTATCATGTC
TGGCTCTAGCTATCCCGCCCCTAACTCCGCCCATCCCGCCCCTAACTCCGCCCAGTTCCGCCCATTCTCC
GCCCCATGGCTGACTAATTTTTTTTATTTATGCAGAGGCCGAGGCCGCCTCGGCCTCTGAGCTATTCCAG
AAGTAGTGAGGAGGCTTTTTTGGAGGCCTAGGGACGTACCCAATTCGCCCTATAGTGAGTCGTATTACGC
GCGCTCACTGGCCGTCGTTTTACAACGTCGTGACTGGGAAAACCCTGGCGTTACCCAACTTAATCGCCTT
GCAGCACATCCCCCTTTCGCCAGCTGGCGTAATAGCGAAGAGGCCCGCACCGATCGCCCTTCCCAACAGT
TGCGCAGCCTGAATGGCGAATGGG
[124 nt withheld, positions 6815-6938]
C
[91 nt withheld, positions 6940-7030]
A
[49 nt withheld, positions 7032-7080]
CCTTTGACGTTGGAGTCCACGTTCTTT
[37 nt withheld, positions 7108-7144]
ACCCTATCTCGGTCTATTCTTTTGATTTATAAGGGATTTTGCCGATTTCGGCCTATTGGTTAAAAAATGA
GCTGATTTAACAAAAATTTAACGCGAATTTTAACAAAATATTAACGCTTACAATTTAGGTGGCACTTTTC
GGGGAAATGTGCGCGGAACCCCTATTTGTTTATTTTTCTAAATACATTCAAATATGTATCCGCTCATGAG
ACAATAACCCTGATAAATGCTTCAATAATATTGAAAAAGGAAGAGTATGAGTATTCAACATTTCCGTGTC
GCCCTTATTCCCTTTTTTGCGGCATTTTGCCTTCCTGTTTTTGCTCACCCAGAAACGCTGGTGAAAGTAA
AAGATGCTGAAGATCAGTTGGGTGCACGAGTGGGTTACATCGAACTGGATCTCAACAGCGGTAAGATCCT
TGAGAGTTTTCGCCCCGAAGAACGTTTTCCAATGATGAGCACTTTTAAAGTTCTGCTATGTGGCGCGGTA
TTATCCCGTATTGACGCCGGGCAAGAGCAACTCGGTCGCCGCATACACTATTCTCAGAATGACTTGGTTG
AGTACTCACCAGTCACAGAAAAGCATCTTACGGATGGCATGACAGTAAGAGAATTATGCAGTGCTGCCAT
AACCATGAGTGATAACACTGCGGCCAACTTACTTCTGACAACGATCGGAGGACCGAAGGAGCTAACCGCT
TTTTTGCACAACATGGGGGATCATGTAACTCGCCTTGATCGTTGGGAACCGGAGCTGAATGAAGCCATAC
CAAACGACGAGCGTGACACCACGATGCCTGTAGCAATGGCAACAACGTTGCGCAAACTATTAACTGGCGA
ACTACTTACTCTAGCTTCCCGGCAACAATTAATAGACTGGATGGAGGCGGATAAAGTTGCAGGACCACTT
CTGCGCTCGGCCCTTCCGGCTGGCTGGTTTATTGCTGATAAATCTGGAGCCGGTGAGCGTGGGTCTCGCG
GTATCATTGCAGCACTGGGGCCAGATGGTAAGCCCTCCCGTATCGTAGTTATCTACACGACGGGGAGTCA
GGCAACTATGGATGAACGAAATAGACAGATCGCTGAGATAGGTGCCTCACTGATTAAGCATTGGTAACTG
TCAGACCAAGTTTACTCATATATACTTTAGATTGATTTAAAACTTCATTTTTAATTTAAAAGGATCTAGG
TGAAGATCCTTTTTGATAATCTCATGACCAAAATCCCTTAACGTGAGTTTTCGTTCCACTGAGCGTCAGA
CCCCGTAGAAAAGATCAAAGGATCTTCTTGAGATCCTTTTTTTCTGCGCGTAATCTGCTGCTTGCAAACA
AAAAAACCACCGCTACCAGCGGTGGTTTGTTTGCCGGATCAAGAGCTACCAACTCTTTTTCCGAAGGTAA
CTGGCTTCAGCAGAGCGCAGATACCAAATACTGTTCTTCTAGTGTAGCCGTAGTTAGGCCACCACTTCAA
GAACTCTGTAGCACCGCCTACATACCTCGCTCTGCTAATCCTGTTACCAGTGGCTGCTGCCAGTGGCGAT
AAGTCGTGTCTTACCGGGTTGGACTCAAGACGATAGTTACCGGATAAGGCGCAGCGGTCGGGCTGAACGG
GGGGTTCGTGCACACAGCCCAGCTTGGAGCGAACGACCTACACCGAACTGAGATACCTACAGCGTGAGCT
ATGAGAAAGCGCCACGCTTCCCGAAGGGAGAAAGGCGGACAGGTATCCGGTAAGCGGCAGGGTCGGAACA
GGAGAGCGCACGAGGGAGCTTCCAGGGGGAAACGCCTGGTATCTTTATAGTCCTGTCGGGTTTCGCCACC
TCTGACTTGAGCGTCGATTTTTGTGATGCTCGTCAGGGGGGCGGAGCCTATGGAAAAACGCCAGCAACGC
GGCCTTTTTACGGTTCCTGGCCTTTTGCTGGCCTTTTGCTCACATGTTCTTTCCTGCGTTATCCCCTGAT
TCTGTGGATAACCGTATTACCGCCTTTGAGTGAGCTGATACCGCTCGCCGCAGCCGAACGACCGAGCGCA
GCGAGTCAGTGAGCGAGGAAGCGGAAGAGCGCCCAATACGCAAACCGCCTCTCCCCGCGCGTTGGCCGAT
TCATTAATGCAGCTGGCACGACAGGTTTCCCGACTGGAAAGCGGGCAGTGAGCGCAACGCAATTAATGTG
AGTTAGCTCACTCATTAGGCACCCCAGGCTTTACACTTTATGCTTCCGGCTCGTATGTTGTGTGGAATTG
TGAGCGGATAACAATTTCACACAGGAAACAGCTATGACCATGATTACGCCAAGCGCGCAATTAACCCTCA
CTAAAGGGAACAAAAGCTGGAGCTGCAAGC
