>Addgene plasmid #142678 | TFORF0711 | depositor partial sequence | sequence record 280172 | Insert
ACCGCCACCATGGATTCAGTGGTCTTTGAGGATGTAGATGTGAACTTCACCCAGGAGGAGTGGGCTTTGC
TGGATCCTTCCCAGAAGAATCTCTACAGAGATGTGATGCAGGAAACCTTCAGGAACCTGGCTTCTGTAGG
AAAAAAATGGAAAGATCAGAAAATTGAAGATGAGTACAAAAATCCCAGGAGAAACCTAAGAGGTCTTATG
GGAGAGAGACTCTTAGAAAGTAAGAAAGATCATCAGCATGGAGAAATTTTGACCCAGGTTCCAGATGACA
TGCTGAAGAAGAAAACTCCCCGAGTAAAATCATGTGGAGAAGTCAGCGTGGGTCATGCATCCCTTAATAG
GCACCACAGAGCTGACACTGGACACAAGCCATATGAGTATCAGGAATATGGACAGAAGCCATATAAATGT
ACATACTGTAAGAAAGCCTTCAGTGATCTCCCCTACTTTCGAACACATGAATGGGCTCACACTGGGGGGA
AACCTTATGATTGTGAGGAATGTGGAAAAAGCTTTATTTCCCGTTCAAGCATTCGAAGACACAGGATAAT
GCACAGTGGAGATGGACCCTACAAATGTAACTTTTGTGGGAAAGCCTTGATGTGTCTCAGTTTGTATCTT
ATCCACAAACGAACTCACACTGGAGAGAAACCATATGAATGTAAACAGTGTGGTAAAGCCTTTAGTCATT
CTGGTAGCCTTCGAATACATGAAAGAACTCACACTGGAGAGAAGCCTTATGAATGCAGTGAGTGTGGGAA
AGCATTCCATAGTTCCACATGCCTCCATGCACATAAAATAACTCACACTGGGGAGAAGCCGTATGAATGT
AAACAGTGTGGGAAAGCCTTTGTTTCTTTCAATTCCGTTCGATATCATGAAAGAACTCACACTGGAGAGA
AGCCCTATGAATGTAAGCAATGTGGGAAAGCCTTCAGATCTGCCTCGCACCTTCGAACACATGGAAGGAC
TCACACTGGAGAGAAACCCTATGAATGTAAACAATGTGGTAAAGCCTTTGGATGTGCCTCGAGCGTTAAA
ATCCATGAAAGGACTCACACTGGAGAAAAACCCTGTAGCTCCAACACTTCGAAAGGCCAAGGCGAGAAGA
TTGCTTAGTAATGAACTAGTCCGTAACTTGAAAGTATTTCGATTTCTTGGCTTTATATATCTTGTGGAAA
GGACGAACGTGAGCTTCATTTCGGTAGTCG
