>Addgene plasmid #142678 | TFORF0711 | depositor partial sequence | sequence record 280173 | Barcode
ACGTGAGCTTCATTTCGGTAGTCG
